>Addgene plasmid #233890 | pLJC2-Blast-Rap2A-3xFLAG | addgene full sequence | sequence record 466419 | Addgene NGS Result
TTGAGATCCTTTTTTTCTGCGCGTAATCTGCTGCTTGCAAACAAAAAAACCACCGCTACCAGCGGTGGTT
TGTTTGCCGGATCAAGAGCTACCAACTCTTTTTCCGAAGGTAACTGGCTTCAGCAGAGCGCAGATACCAA
ATACTGTTCTTCTAGTGTAGCCGTAGTTAGGCCACCACTTCAAGAACTCTGTAGCACCGCCTACATACCT
CGCTCTGCTAATCCTGTTACCAGTGGCTGCTGCCAGTGGCGATAAGTCGTGTCTTACCGGGTTGGACTCA
AGACGATAGTTACCGGATAAGGCGCAGCGGTCGGGCTGAACGGGGGGTTCGTGCACACAGCCCAGCTTGG
AGCGAACGACCTACACCGAACTGAGATACCTACAGCGTGAGCTATGAGAAAGCGCCACGCTTCCCGAAGG
GAGAAAGGCGGACAGGTATCCGGTAAGCGGCAGGGTCGGAACAGGAGAGCGCACGAGGGAGCTTCCAGGG
GGAAACGCCTGGTATCTTTATAGTCCTGTCGGGTTTCGCCACCTCTGACTTGAGCGTCGATTTTTGTGAT
GCTCGTCAGGGGGGCGGAGCCTATGGAAAAACGCCAGCAACGCGGCCTTTTTACGGTTCCTGGCCTTTTG
CTGGCCTTTTGCTCACATGTTCTTTCCTGCGTTATCCCCTGATTCTGTGGATAACCGTATTACCGCCTTT
GAGTGAGCTGATACCGCTCGCCGCAGCCGAACGACCGAGCGCAGCGAGTCAGTGAGCGAGGAAGCGGAAG
AGCGCCCAATACGCAAACCGCCTCTCCCCGCGCGTTGGCCGATTCATTAATGCAGCTGGCACGACAGGTT
TCCCGACTGGAAAGCGGGCAGTGAGCGCAACGCAATTAATGTGAGTTAGCTCACTCATTAGGCACCCCAG
GCTTTACACTTTATGCTTCCGGCTCGTATGTTGTGTGGAATTGTGAGCGGATAACAATTTCACACAGGAA
ACAGCTATGACCATGATTACGCCAAGCGCGCAATTAACCCTCACTAAAGGGAACAAAAGCTGGAGCTGCA
AGCTTAATGTAGTCTTATGCAATACTCTTGTAGTCTTGCAACATGGTAACGATGAGTTAGCAACATGCCT
TACAAGGAGAGAAAAAGCACCGTGCATGCCGATTGGTGGAAGTAAGGTGGTACGATCGTGCCTTATTAGG
AAGGCAACAGACGGGTCTGACATGGATTGGACGAACCACTGAATTGCCGCATTGCAGAGATATTGTATTT
AAGTGCCTAGCTCGATACATAAACGGGTCTCTCTGGTTAGACCAGATCTGAGCCTGGGAGCTCTCTGGCT
AACTAGGGAACCCACTGCTTAAGCCTCAATAAAGCTTGCCTTGAGTGCTTCAAGTAGTGTGTGCCCGTCT
GTTGTGTGACTCTGGTAACTAGAGATCCCTCAGACCCTTTTAGTCAGTGTGGAAAATCTCTAGCAGTGGC
GCCCGAACAGGGACTTGAAAGCGAAAGGGAAACCAGAGGAGCTCTCTCGACGCAGGACTCGGCTTGCTGA
AGCGCGCACGGCAAGAGGCGAGGGGCGGCGACTGGTGAGTACGCCAAAAATTTTGACTAGCGGAGGCTAG
AAGGAGAGAGATGGGTGCGAGAGCGTCAGTATTAAGCGGGGGAGAATTAGATCGCGATGGGAAAAAATTC
GGTTAAGGCCAGGGGGAAAGAAAAAATATAAATTAAAACATATAGTATGGGCAAGCAGGGAGCTAGAACG
ATTCGCAGTTAATCCTGGCCTGTTAGAAACATCAGAAGGCTGTAGACAAATACTGGGACAGCTACAACCA
TCCCTTCAGACAGGATCAGAAGAACTTAGATCATTATATAATACAGTAGCAACCCTCTATTGTGTGCATC
AAAGGATAGAGATAAAAGACACCAAGGAAGCTTTAGACAAGATAGAGGAAGAGCAAAACAAAAGTAAGAC
CACCGCACAGCAAGCAGCAGCTGATCTTCAGACCTGGAGGAGGAGATATGAGGGACAATTGGAGAAGTGA
ATTATATAAATATAAAGTAGTAAAAATTGAACCATTAGGAGTAGCACCCACCAAGGCAAAGAGAAGAGTG
GTGCAGAGAGAAAAAAGAGCAGTGGGAATAGGAGCTTTGTTCCTTGGGTTCTTGGGAGCAGCAGGAAGCA
CTATGGGCGCAGCGTCAATGACGCTGACGGTACAGGCCAGACAATTATTGTCTGGTATAGTGCAGCAGCA
GAACAATTTGCTGAGGGCTATTGAGGCGCAACAGCATCTGTTGCAACTCACAGTCTGGGGCATCAAGCAG
CTCCAGGCAAGAATCCTGGCTGTGGAAAGATACCTAAAGGATCAACAGCTCCTGGGGATTTGGGGTTGCT
CTGGAAAACTCATTTGCACCACTGCTGTGCCTTGGAATGCTAGTTGGAGTAATAAATCTCTGGAACAGAT
TTGGAATCACACGACCTGGATGGAGTGGGACAGAGAAATTAACAATTACACAAGCTTAATACACTCCTTA
ATTGAAGAATCGCAAAACCAGCAAGAAAAGAATGAACAAGAATTATTGGAATTAGATAAATGGGCAAGTT
TGTGGAATTGGTTTAACATAACAAATTGGCTGTGGTATATAAAATTATTCATAATGATAGTAGGAGGCTT
GGTAGGTTTAAGAATAGTTTTTGCTGTACTTTCTATAGTGAATAGAGTTAGGCAGGGATATTCACCATTA
TCGTTTCAGACCCACCTCCCAACCCCGAGGGGACCCGACAGGCCCGAAGGAATAGAAGAAGAAGGTGGAG
AGAGAGACAGAGACAGATCCATTCGATTAGTGAACGGATCTCGACGGTATCGATCACGAGACTAGCCTCG
AGCAGCAGCCCCCTTCACCGAGGGCCTATTTCCCATGATTCCTTCATATTTGCATATACGATACAAGGCT
GTTAGAGAGATAATTGGAATTAATTTGACTGTAAACACAAAGATATTAGTACAAAATACGTGACGTAGAA
AGTAATAATTTCTTGGGTAGTTTGCAGTTTTAAAATTATGTTTTAAAATGGACTATCATATGCCAAGTAC
GCCCCCTATTGACGTCAATGACGGTAAATGGCCCGCCTGGCATTATGCCCAGTACATGACCTTATGGGAC
TTTCCTACTTGGCAGTACATCTACGTATTAGTCATCGCTATTACCATGGTGATGCGGTTTTGGCAGTACA
TCAATGGGCGTGGATAGCGGTTTGACTCACGGGGATTTCCAAGTCTCCACCCCATTGACGTCAATGGGAG
TTTGTTTTGGCACCAAAATCAACGGGACTTTCCAAAATGTCGTAACAACTCCGCCCCATTGACGCAAATG
GGCGGTAGGCGTGTACGGTGGGAGGTCTATATAAGCAGAGCTGGTTTAGTGAACCGTCAGATCCGCTAGC
GCTACCGGTTTAATTAAAGGGACGATGCGCGAGTACAAAGTGGTGGTGCTGGGCTCGGGCGGGGTAGGCA
AATCCGCCCTGACCGTGCAGTTCGTGACCGGCACCTTCATCGAGAAATACGACCCCACCATCGAGGACTT
CTACCGCAAGGAGATCGAGGTGGATTCGTCGCCGTCGGTGCTGGAGATCCTGGACACGGCGGGCACCGAG
CAGTTCGCGTCCATGCGGGACCTGTACATCAAGAACGGCCAGGGCTTCATCCTCGTCTACAGCCTCGTCA
ACCAGCAGAGCTTCCAGGACATCAAGCCCATGCGGGACCAGATCATCCGCGTGAAGCGGTATGAGAAAGT
GCCAGTCATCTTGGTTGGGAACAAAGTGGACCTGGAAAGTGAGAGAGAAGTATCGTCCAGCGAAGGCAGA
GCCCTTGCTGAAGAGTGGGGCTGCCCCTTTATGGAAACTTCCGCTAAGAGTAAAACAATGGTGGACGAAC
TCTTTGCAGAAATTGTGAGGCAGATGAACTATGCTGCTCAGCCTGACAAAGATGACCCATGCTGTTCTGC
ATGTAACATACAAGGAGGCAGCGCGGCCGCAGGCGACTACAAAGACCATGACGGTGATTATAAAGATCAT
GACATTGATTACAAGGATGACGATGACAAGTAATAAGAATTCTCGACCTCGAGACAAATGGCAGTATTCA
TCCACAATTTTAAAAGAAAAGGGGGGATTGGGGGGTACAGTGCAGGGGAAAGAATAGTAGACATAATAGC
AACAGACATACAAACTAAAGAATTACAAAAACAAATTACAAAAATTCAAAATTTTCGGGTTTATTACAGG
GACAGCAGAGATCCACTTTGGCCGCGGCTCGAGGGGGTTGGGGTTGCGCCTTTTCCAAGGCAGCCCTGGG
TTTGCGCAGGGACGCGGCTGCTCTGGGCGTGGTTCCGGGAAACGCAGCGGCGCCGACCCTGGGTCTCGCA
CATTCTTCACGTCCGTTCGCAGCGTCACCCGGATCTTCGCCGCTACCCTTGTGGGCCCCCCGGCGACGCT
TCCTGCTCCGCCCCTAAGTCGGGAAGGTTCCTTGCGGTTCGCGGCGTGCCGGACGTGACAAACGGAAGCC
GCACGTCTCACTAGTACCCTCGCAGACGGACAGCGCCAGGGAGCAATGGCAGCGCGCCGACCGCGATGGG
CTGTGGCCAATAGCGGCTGCTCAGCAGGGCGCGCCGAGAGCAGCGGCCGGGAAGGGGCGGTGCGGGAGGC
GGGGTGTGGGGCGGTAGTGTGGGCCCTGTTCCTGCCCGCGCGGTGTTCCGCATTCTGCAAGCCTCCGGAG
CGCACGTCGGCAGTCGGCTCCCTCGTTGACCGAATCACCGACCTCTCTCCCCAGGGGGATCCATGGTTCC
TTTGTCTCAAGAAGAATCCACCCTCATTGAAAGAGCAACGGCTACAATCAACAGCATCCCCATCTCTGAA
GACTACAGCGTCGCCAGCGCAGCTCTCTCTAGCGACGGCCGCATCTTCACTGGTGTCAATGTATATCATT
TTACTGGGGGACCTTGTGCAGAACTCGTGGTGCTGGGCACTGCTGCTGCTGCGGCAGCTGGCAACCTGAC
TTGTATCGTCGCGATCGGAAATGAGAACAGGGGCATCTTGAGCCCCTGCGGACGGTGCCGACAGGTGCTT
CTCGATCTGCATCCTGGGATCAAAGCCATAGTGAAGGACAGTGATGGACAGCCGACGGCAGTTGGGATTC
GTGAATTGCTGCCCTCTGGTTATGTGTGGGAGGGCTAAGGTACCTTTAAGACCAATGACTTACAAGGCAG
CTGTAGATCTTAGCCACTTTTTAAAAGAAAAGGGGGGACTGGAAGGGCTAATTCACTCCCAACGAAGACA
AGATCTGCTTTTTGCTTGTACTGGGTCTCTCTGGTTAGACCAGATCTGAGCCTGGGAGCTCTCTGGCTAA
CTAGGGAACCCACTGCTTAAGCCTCAATAAAGCTTGCCTTGAGTGCTTCAAGTAGTGTGTGCCCGTCTGT
TGTGTGACTCTGGTAACTAGAGATCCCTCAGACCCTTTTAGTCAGTGTGGAAAATCTCTAGCAGTAGTAG
TTCATGTCATCTTATTATTCAGTATTTATAACTTGCAAAGAAATGAATATCAGAGAGTGAGAGGAACTTG
TTTATTGCAGCTTATAATGGTTACAAATAAAGCAATAGCATCACAAATTTCACAAATAAAGCATTTTTTT
CACTGCATTCTAGTTGTGGTTTGTCCAAACTCATCAATGTATCTTATCATGTCTGGCTCTAGCTATCCCG
CCCCTAACTCCGCCCATCCCGCCCCTAACTCCGCCCAGTTCCGCCCATTCTCCGCCCCATGGCTGACTAA
TTTTTTTTATTTATGCAGAGGCCGAGGCCGCCTCGGCCTCTGAGCTATTCCAGAAGTAGTGAGGAGGCTT
TTTTGGAGGCCTAGGGACGTACCCAATTCGCCCTATAGTGAGTCGTATTACGCGCGCTCACTGGCCGTCG
TTTTACAACGTCGTGACTGGGAAAACCCTGGCGTTACCCAACTTAATCGCCTTGCAGCACATCCCCCTTT
CGCCAGCTGGCGTAATAGCGAAGAGGCCCGCACCGATCGCCCTTCCCAACAGTTGCGCAGCCTGAATGGC
GAATGGG
[124 nt withheld, positions 6098-6221]
C
[91 nt withheld, positions 6223-6313]
A
[49 nt withheld, positions 6315-6363]
CCTTTGACGTTGGAGTCCACGTTCTTT
[37 nt withheld, positions 6391-6427]
ACCCTATCTCGGTCTATTCTTTTGATTTATAAGGGATTTTGCCGATTTCGGCCTATTGGTTAAAAAATGA
GCTGATTTAACAAAAATTTAACGCGAATTTTAACAAAATATTAACGCTTACAATTTAGGTGGCACTTTTC
GGGGAAATGTGCGCGGAACCCCTATTTGTTTATTTTTCTAAATACATTCAAATATGTATCCGCTCATGAG
ACAATAACCCTGATAAATGCTTCAATAATATTGAAAAAGGAAGAGTATGAGTATTCAACATTTCCGTGTC
GCCCTTATTCCCTTTTTTGCGGCATTTTGCCTTCCTGTTTTTGCTCACCCAGAAACGCTGGTGAAAGTAA
AAGATGCTGAAGATCAGTTGGGTGCACGAGTGGGTTACATCGAACTGGATCTCAACAGCGGTAAGATCCT
TGAGAGTTTTCGCCCCGAAGAACGTTTTCCAATGATGAGCACTTTTAAAGTTCTGCTATGTGGCGCGGTA
TTATCCCGTATTGACGCCGGGCAAGAGCAACTCGGTCGCCGCATACACTATTCTCAGAATGACTTGGTTG
AGTACTCACCAGTCACAGAAAAGCATCTTACGGATGGCATGACAGTAAGAGAATTATGCAGTGCTGCCAT
AACCATGAGTGATAACACTGCGGCCAACTTACTTCTGACAACGATCGGAGGACCGAAGGAGCTAACCGCT
TTTTTGCACAACATGGGGGATCATGTAACTCGCCTTGATCGTTGGGAACCGGAGCTGAATGAAGCCATAC
CAAACGACGAGCGTGACACCACGATGCCTGTAGCAATGGCAACAACGTTGCGCAAACTATTAACTGGCGA
ACTACTTACTCTAGCTTCCCGGCAACAATTAATAGACTGGATGGAGGCGGATAAAGTTGCAGGACCACTT
CTGCGCTCGGCCCTTCCGGCTGGCTGGTTTATTGCTGATAAATCTGGAGCCGGTGAGCGTGGGTCTCGCG
GTATCATTGCAGCACTGGGGCCAGATGGTAAGCCCTCCCGTATCGTAGTTATCTACACGACGGGGAGTCA
GGCAACTATGGATGAACGAAATAGACAGATCGCTGAGATAGGTGCCTCACTGATTAAGCATTGGTAACTG
TCAGACCAAGTTTACTCATATATACTTTAGATTGATTTAAAACTTCATTTTTAATTTAAAAGGATCTAGG
TGAAGATCCTTTTTGATAATCTCATGACCAAAATCCCTTAACGTGAGTTTTCGTTCCACTGAGCGTCAGA
CCCCGTAGAAAAGATCAAAGGATCTTC
Features (pLannotate 1.2.2; 29 found; start..end, strand, type, name):
      1..589     +  rep_origin     ori: high-copy-number ColE1/pMB1/pBR322/pUC origin of replication
    772..864     +  CDS            lacI (fragment): lac repressor; lacI; The lac repressor binds to the lac operator to inhibit transcription in E. coli. This inhibition can be relieved by adding lactose or isopropyl-β-D-thiogalactopyranoside (IPTG).
    877..898     +  protein_bind   CAP binding site: CAP binding activates transcription in the presence of cAMP. E. coli catabolite activator protein
    913..943     +  promoter       lac promoter: promoter for the E. coli lac operon
    951..967     +  protein_bind   lac operator: The lac repressor binds to the lac operator to inhibit transcription in E. coli. This inhibition can be relieved by adding lactose or isopropyl-β-D-thiogalactopyranoside (IPTG). lac repressor encoded by lacI
   1012..1030    +  promoter       T3 promoter: promoter for bacteriophage T3 RNA polymerase
   1058..1284    +  promoter       RSV promoter: Rous sarcoma virus enhancer/promoter
   1285..1465    +  LTR            5' LTR (truncated): truncated 5' long terminal repeat (LTR) from HIV-1
   1512..1637    +  misc_feature   HIV-1 Ψ: packaging signal of human immunodeficiency virus type 1
   1621..1984    +  CDS            HIV-1 gag (fragment): gag protein from human immunodeficiency virus 1; gag
   2130..2363    +  misc_feature   RRE: The Rev response element (RRE) of HIV-1 allows for Rev-dependent mRNA export from the nucleus to the cytoplasm.
   2740..2840    +  CDS            Rev (fragment): human immunodeficiency virus 1 (HIV-1) Rev protein; rev; enhances nuclear export of unspliced and incompletely spliced viral mRNAs
   2890..3073    +  promoter       U6 promoter (fragment): RNA polymerase III promoter for human U6 snRNA
   3064..3198    +  enhancer       CMV enhancer (fragment): human cytomegalovirus immediate early enhancer; contains an 18-bp deletion relative to the standard CMV enhancer
   3199..3402    +  promoter       CMV promoter: human cytomegalovirus (CMV) immediate early promoter
   3455..4003    +  CDS            RAP2A: RAP2A_HUMAN - Experimental evidence at protein level: Swiss-Prot protein existence level 1. Small GTP-binding protein which cycles between a GDP-bound inactive and a GTP-bound active form. In its active form interacts with and regulates several effectors including MAP4K4, MINK1 and TNIK. Part of a signaling complex composed of NEDD4, RAP2A and TNIK which regulates neuronal dendrite extension and arborization during development. More generally, it is part of several signaling cascades and may regulate cytoskeletal rearrangements, cell migration, cell adhesion and cell spreading. From Homo sapie
   4025..4090    +  CDS            3xFLAG: three tandem FLAG® epitope tags, followed by an enterokinase cleavage site
   4138..4255    +  misc_feature   cPPT/CTS: central polypurine tract and central termination sequence of HIV-1
   4304..4814    +  promoter       hPGK promoter: human phosphoglycerate kinase 1 promoter
   4829..5218    +  CDS            BSD: blasticidin S deaminase; Aspergillus terreus BSD; confers resistance to blasticidin
   5211..5288    +  CDS            nef (fragment): NEF_HV1Z2 - Experimental evidence at protein level: Swiss-Prot protein existence level 1. Extracellular Nef protein targets CD4(+) T-lymphocytes for apoptosis by interacting with CXCR4 surface receptors. From Human immunodeficiency virus type 1 group M subtype D (isolate Z2/CDC-Z34) (HIV-1).
   5290..5523    +  LTR            3' LTR (ΔU3): self-inactivating 3' long terminal repeat (LTR) from HIV-1
   5595..5716    +  polyA_signal   SV40 poly(A) signal: SV40 polyadenylation signal
   5756..5891    +  rep_origin     SV40 ori: SV40 origin of replication
   5912..5930    -  promoter       T7 promoter: promoter for bacteriophage T7 RNA polymerase
   5938..6093    +  CDS            lacZα (fragment): LacZα fragment of β-galactosidase; lacZ fragment
   6098..6526    +  rep_origin     f1 ori (sequence partly withheld): f1 bacteriophage origin of replication; arrow indicates direction of (+) strand synthesis
   6579..6683    +  promoter       AmpR promoter: bla
   6684..7544    +  CDS            AmpR: β-lactamase; bla; confers resistance to ampicillin, carbenicillin, and related antibiotics
