[The description below was written by a language model from this plasmid's Addgene catalogue record and pLannotate feature annotations shown in this document.]
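Description:
pLJC2-Blast-Rap2A-3xFLAG is a 7.7 kb third-generation-style, self-inactivating HIV-1 lentiviral transfer plasmid for stable overexpression of human RAP2A in mammalian cells. It is built on the pLJC2-Blast backbone and propagated in E. coli as a high-copy plasmid through a ColE1/pUC-type origin with ampicillin selection (AmpR, β-lactamase). The backbone also carries an f1 origin, an SV40 origin and residual cloning-vector elements: lac promoter/operator, lacZα and lacI fragments, and T3 and T7 promoters.

The viral genome is transcribed from an RSV promoter fused to a truncated 5' LTR, which makes genomic RNA production Tat-independent. It is followed by the Ψ packaging signal with a partial gag sequence, and by the Rev response element for nuclear export of the unspliced RNA. Within the proviral region, a CMV enhancer/promoter drives the RAP2A coding sequence, which encodes a small Ras-family GTPase. RAP2A is fused at its C terminus to a 3xFLAG epitope for immunodetection or immunoprecipitation, and the insert was cloned between PacI and NotI sites. A fragment of a U6 promoter is annotated just upstream of the CMV element and appears to be a backbone remnant. Downstream, a cPPT/CTS element lies between the two cassettes, and a human PGK promoter drives blasticidin S deaminase so that transduced cells can be selected with blasticidin. The ΔU3 3' LTR inactivates LTR promoter activity after integration, and an SV40 poly(A) signal lies beyond it. No WPRE is annotated.

Virus production requires packaging and envelope functions supplied in trans. The record gives the purpose only as lentiviral RAP2A overexpression.
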