Addgene plasmid #233890: pLJC2-Blast-Rap2A-3xFLAG
Purpose: lentiviral overexpression vector for RAP2A
Depositing lab: Jason Cantor. Depositing organization: Morgridge Institute for Research. Publication: Cytosolic NADK is conditionally essential for folate-dependent nucleotide synthesis. Flickinger KM, Mellado Fritz CA, Huggler KS, Wade GM, Chang GR, Fox KC, Simcox JA, Cantor JR. Nat Metab. 2025 May 2. doi: 10.1038/s42255-025-01272-3. PubMed 40316835.
Backbone
  Vector backbone: pLJC2-Blast
  Vector type: Mammalian Expression, Lentiviral
  Selectable markers: Blasticidin
Growth in bacteria
  Bacterial resistance: Ampicillin, 100 μg/mL
  Growth temperature: 37°C
  Growth strain: NEB Stable
  Copy number: High Copy
Gene/Insert
  Gene/Insert name: RAP2A
  Species: H. sapiens (human)
  Entrez Gene: RAP2A (a.k.a. K-REV, KREV, RAP2, RbBP-30)
  Promoter: CMV
  Tag / fusion protein: 3xFLAG (C terminal on insert)
  Cloning method: Restriction Enzyme; 5′ cloning site PacI (unknown if destroyed); 3′ cloning site NotI (unknown if destroyed)
  Sequencing primers: 5′ TGTACGGTGGGAGGTCTATATAAG; 3′ CCCTTTTCTTTTAAAATTGTGGATGAATACTGCC
Terms and licenses: Academic/Nonprofit Terms; Industry Terms: Not Available to Industry
How to cite: pLJC2-Blast-Rap2A-3xFLAG was a gift from Jason Cantor (Addgene plasmid # 233890 ; http://n2t.net/addgene:233890 ; RRID:Addgene_233890)
